Addgene plasmid #126043: pTX1-EV71-SL2
Purpose: In-vitro-transcription of Enterovirus 71 5UTR-SL2 RNA in NMR tube for "Systems NMR" analysis
Depositing lab: Frédéric Allain. Depositing organization: ETH Zurich (Swiss Federal Institute of Technology). Publication: Systems NMR: single-sample quantification of RNA, proteins and metabolites for biomolecular network analysis. Nikolaev Y, Ripin N, Soste M, Picotti P, Iber D, Allain FH. Nat Methods. 2019 Aug;16(8):743-749. doi: 10.1038/s41592-019-0495-7. Epub 2019 Jul 29. PubMed 31363225.
Backbone
  Vector backbone: pTX1 (pUC19 derived)
Growth in bacteria
  Bacterial resistance: Ampicillin, 100 μg/mL
  Growth temperature: 37°C
  Growth strain: DH5alpha
  Copy number: High Copy
Gene/Insert
  Gene/Insert name: Enterovirus 71 5'UTR SL2
  gRNA/shRNA sequence: GCACCACAGGAUCAAUAGCAGGUGUGGCACACCAGUCAUACCUUGAUCC
  Species: Synthetic; Enterovirus 71
Terms and licenses: Academic/Nonprofit Terms; Industry Terms: Not Available to Industry
How to cite: pTX1-EV71-SL2 was a gift from Frédéric Allain (Addgene plasmid # 126043 ; http://n2t.net/addgene:126043 ; RRID:Addgene_126043)
