[The description below was written by a language model from this plasmid's Addgene catalogue record and pLannotate feature annotations shown in this document.]
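Description:
pTX1-EV71-SL2 is a small (about 2.4 kb) bacterial plasmid that serves as a DNA template for in vitro transcription of a short viral RNA. It is built on pTX1, a pUC19-derived backbone, and is propagated in E. coli at high copy number from a ColE1/pUC-type origin, with selection through the β-lactamase (AmpR) gene and its native bla promoter. The annotation also picks up short fragments of rop and of the pBR322 bom region. These appear to be backbone remnants rather than functional elements, which fits the plasmid's listed high-copy status.

The payload is a compact T7 transcription unit. A T7 promoter (annotated as a fragment) lies upstream of the insert, and a T7 terminator follows shortly downstream. The insert encodes stem-loop 2 (SL2) of the Enterovirus 71 5' untranslated region, a synthetic sequence of roughly 50 nucleotides. The insert is not annotated in the feature table, but it presumably sits in the gap between the promoter and the next feature. A short hit to the T7 gene 10B-derived "SET1" solubility tag lies just before the terminator. It most likely reflects phage T7-derived sequence flanking the terminator and not a coding element, since no protein expression is intended.

According to the record, the plasmid is used to transcribe the EV71 SL2 RNA with T7 RNA polymerase directly in an NMR tube. This supports "Systems NMR" experiments, in which RNA, proteins and metabolites are quantified together in a single sample to analyse biomolecular networks.
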