Features (pLannotate 1.2.2; 8 found; start..end, strand, type, name):
      7..24      +  promoter       T7 promoter (fragment): promoter for bacteriophage T7 RNA polymerase
     87..136     +  CDS            SET1 (fragment): solubility-enhancement tag derived from T7 phage gene 10B
    144..191     +  terminator     T7 terminator: transcription terminator for bacteriophage T7 RNA polymerase
    395..983     -  rep_origin     ori: high-copy-number ColE1/pMB1/pBR322/pUC origin of replication
   1154..2014    -  CDS            AmpR: β-lactamase; bla; confers resistance to ampicillin, carbenicillin, and related antibiotics
   2015..2119    -  promoter       AmpR promoter: bla
   2214..2249    +  CDS            rop (fragment): Rop protein, which maintains plasmids at low copy number; rop
   2351..2400    +  misc_feature   bom (fragment): basis of mobility region from pBR322
>Addgene plasmid #126043 | pTX1-EV71-SL2 | addgene full sequence | sequence record 246190 | Addgene NGS Result
AGATCTTAATACGACTCACTATAGCACCACAGGATCAATAGCAGGTGTGGCACACCAGTCATACCTTGAT
CCTGAGACCGGATCCGGCTGCTAACAAAGCCCGAAAGGAAGCTGAGTTGGCTGCTGCCACCGCTGAGCAA
TAACTAGCATAACCCCTTGGGGCCTCTAAACGGGTCTTGAGGGGTTTTTTGCTGAAAGGAGGAACTATAT
CCGAATTCGCTTCCTCGCTCACTGACTCGCTGCGCTCGGTCGTTCGGCTGCGGCGAGCGGTATCAGCTCA
CTCAAAGGCGGTAATACGGTTATCCACAGAATCAGGGGATAACGCAGGAAAGAACATGTGAGCAAAAGGC
CAGCAAAAGGCCAGGAACCGTAAAAAGGCCGCGTTGCTGGCGTTTTTCCATAGGCTCCGCCCCCCTGACG
AGCATCACAAAAATCGACGCTCAAGTCAGAGGTGGCGAAACCCGACAGGACTATAAAGATACCAGGCGTT
TCCCCCTGGAAGCTCCCTCGTGCGCTCTCCTGTTCCGACCCTGCCGCTTACCGGATACCTGTCCGCCTTT
CTCCCTTCGGGAAGCGTGGCGCTTTCTCATAGCTCACGCTGTAGGTATCTCAGTTCGGTGTAGGTCGTTC
GCTCCAAGCTGGGCTGTGTGCACGAACCCCCCGTTCAGCCCGACCGCTGCGCCTTATCCGGTAACTATCG
TCTTGAGTCCAACCCGGTAAGACACGACTTATCGCCACTGGCAGCAGCCACTGGTAACAGGATTAGCAGA
GCGAGGTATATAGGCGGTGCTACAGAGTTCTTGAAGTGGTGGCCTAACTACGGCTACACTAGAAGAACAG
TATTTGGTATCTGCGCTCTGCTGAAGCCAGTTACCTTCGGAAAAAGAGTTGGTAGCTCTTGATCCGGCAA
ACAAACCACCGCTGGTAGCGGTGGTTTTTTTGTTTGCAAGCAGCAGATTACGCGCAGAAAAAAAGGATCT
CAAGAAGATCCTTTGATCTTTTCTACGGGGTCTGACGCTCAGTGGAACGAAAACTCACGTTAAGGGATTT
TGGTCATGAGATTATCAAAAAGGATCTTCACCTAGATCCTTTTAAATTAAAAATGAAGTTTTAAATCAAT
CTAAAGTATATATGAGTAAACTTGGTCTGACAGTTACCAATGCTTAATCAGTGAGGCACCTATCTCAGCG
ATCTGTCTATTTCGTTCATCCATAGTTGCCTGACTCCCCGTCGTGTAGATAACTACGATACGGGAGGGCT
TACCATCTGGCCCCAGTGCAGCAATGATACCGCGGGAACCACGCTCACCGGCTCCAGATTTATCAGCAAT
AAACCAGCCAGCCGGAAGGGCCGAGCGCAGAAGTGGTCCTGCAACTTTATCCGCCTCCATCCAGTCTATT
AATTGTTGCCGGGAAGCTAGAGTAAGTAGTTCGCCAGTTAATAGTTTGCGCAACGTTGTTGCCATTGCTA
CAGGCATCGTGGTGTCACGCTCGTCGTTTGGTATGGCTTCATTCAGCTCCGGTTCCCAACGATCAAGGCG
AGTTACATGATCCCCCATGTTGTGCAAAAAAGCGGTTAGCTCCTTCGGTCCTCCGATCGTTGTCAGAAGT
AAGTTGGCCGCAGTGTTATCACTCATGGTTATGGCAGCACTGCATAATTCTCTTACTGTCATGCCATCCG
TAAGATGCTTTTCTGTGACTGGTGAGTACTCAACCAAGTCATTCTGAGAATAGTGTATGCGGCGACCGAG
TTGCTCTTGCCCGGCGTCAATACGGGATAATACCGCGCCACATAGCAGAACTTTAAAAGTGCTCATCATT
GGAAAACGTTCTTCGGGGCGAAAACTCTCAAGGATCTTACCGCTGTTGAGATCCAGTTCGATGTAACCCA
CTCGTGCACCCAACTGATCTTCAGCATCTTTTACTTTCACCAGCGTTTCTGGGTGAGCAAAAACAGGAAG
GCAAAATGCCGCAAAAAAGGGAATAAGGGCGACACGGAAATGTTGAATACTCATACTCTTCCTTTTTCAA
TATTATTGAAGCATTTATCAGGGTTATTGTCTCATGAGCGGATACATATTTGAATGTATTTAGAAAAATA
AACAAATAGGGGTTCCGCGCACATTTCCCCGAAAAGTGCCACCTGACGTCTAAGAAACCATTATTATCAT
GACATTAACCTATAAAAATAGGCGTATCACGAGGCCCTTTCGTCTCGCGCGTTTCGGTGATGACGGTGAA
AACCTCTGACACATGCAGCTCCCGGAGACGGTCACAGCTTGTCTGTAAGCGGATGCCGGGAGCAGACAAG
CCCGTCAGGGCGCGTCAGCGGGTGTTGGCGGGTGTCGGGGCTGGCTTAACTATGCGGCATCAGAGCAGAT
TGTACTGAGAGTGCACCATA
