>Addgene plasmid #126043 | pTX1-EV71-SL2 | depositor partial sequence | sequence record 241233 | Encoded RNA
GCACCACAGGAUCAAUAGCAGGUGUGGCACACCAGUCAUACCUUGAUCC
